>Addgene plasmid #13370 | pMXs-Klf4 | addgene full sequence | sequence record 115897 | Addgene NGS Result
AGCGCCCAATACGCAAACCGCCTCTCCCCGCGCGTTGGCCGATTCATTAATGCAACTATGGCCATTTAAT
GTAAATACTTAAGAAAAAAAACCAAATTAATTTTGATACATGCTGCATGTGAAAGACCCCCGCTGACGGG
TAGTCAATCACTCAGAGGAGACCCTCCCAAGGAACAGCGAGACCACAAGTCGGATGCAACTGCAAGAGGG
TTTATTGGATACACGGGTACCCGGGCGACTCAGTCAATCGGAGGACTGGCGCGCCGAGTGAGGGGTTGTG
GGCTCTTTTATTGAGCTCGGGGAGCAGAAGCGCGCGAACAGAAGCGAGAAGCGAACTGATTGGTTAGTTC
AAATAAGGCACAGGGTCATTTCAGGTCCTTGGGGCACCCTGGAAACATCTGATGGTTCTCTAGAAACTGC
TGAGGGCTGGACCGCATCTGGGGACCATCTGTTCTTGGCCCTGAGCCGGGGCAGGAACTGCTTACCACAG
ATATCCTGTTTGGCCCATATTCAGCTGTTCCATCTGTTCTTGGCCCTGAGCCGGGGCAGGAACTGCTTAC
CACAGATATCCTGTTTGGCCCATATTCAGCTGTTCCATCTGTTCCTGACCTTGATCTGAACTTCTCTATT
CTCAGTTATGTATTTTTCCATGCCTTGCAAAATGGCGTTACTTAAGCTAGCTTGCCAAACCTACAGGTGG
GGTCTTTCATTCCCCCCTTTTTCTGGAGACTAAATAAAATCTTTTATTTTATCGTCGACCACTGTGCTGG
CGGCCGCTCGAGTTTAAATAGTACATAATGGATTTCCTTACGCGAAATACGGGCAGACATGGCCTGCCCG
GTTATTATTATTTTTGACACCAGACCAACTGGTAATGGTAGCGACCGGCGCTCAGCTGGAATATCACCAC
TTTGTACAAGAAAGCTGGGTCGGCGCGCCCACCCTTACATCCACTACGTGGGATTTAAAAGTGCCTCTTC
ATGTGTAAGGCAAGGTGGTCCGACCTGGAAAAGGCCCTGTCGCACTTCTGGCACTGAAAGGGCCGGTGCC
CTGTGTGTTTGCGGTAGTGCCTGGTCAGTTCATCGGAGCGGGCGAATTTCCACCCACAGCCGTCCCAGTC
ACAGTGGTAAGGTTTCTCGCCTGTGTGAGTTCGCAGGTGTGCCTTGAGATGAGAACTCTTGGTATAGGTT
TTGCCACAGCCTGCATAGTCACAAGTGTGGGTGGCTGTTCTTTTCCGGGGCCACGACCTTCTTCCCCTCT
TTGGCTTGGGCTCCTCTGGCAGGCAGGAACCCGGTGGCATGAGCTCTTGATAATGGAGAGAGGGGACTTG
TGACTGCATCTGGTCTGGCAGGAAAGGAGGGTAGTTGGGCCCCGGATGGGGATGGAATCCTGGGGGAAGA
GGCAGGCCAGGGTGACAGTCCCTGCTGTTCAGCAGTTCCTCGGGACTCAGTGTAGGGGTAGTCCTGGTGG
GGAGCTGCCGCCCCAGGGGGAAGTCGTGTGTGTTGGGCCGGTGGCCGTTGCTGAGCTGGGGTCCAGCGCT
CAAATGGGCCTCTAGGGACCGGCTGACCGTGCAGGACGGGACCGCCTCTTGCTTAATCTTGGGGCACATG
CGCGGCGGGCCACCGCTGTAGGGCGCCACTACCACGGGGTGGCTGCCGTCTGGGCTTCCTTTGCTAACAC
TGATGACCGAAGGGCTGCTGTACTCGCTGCCAGGGGTGGTCAGAGACGCCTTCAGCACAAACTTGCCCAT
CAGCCCGCCACCTGGCGGCTGAGGCTGCTGTGGCGGAATGTATACTGGGTCCAACTCCGGCCGCAGGAGC
TCAGCCACGAAGCCGCCCGAGGGGCTCACGTCATTGATGTCCGCCAGGTTGAAGGGGGCCGTGGGAGGTG
GCGCAGATTCTCGGCTGTAGAGGAGCCCTCCACCTGTGTTGCTGGCAGCCACGCCCGGGTCACCCCCGGC
CCGGATCGGATAGCTGAAGCTGCAGGTGGAGGGCGCGCTGGCAGGGCCGCTGCTCGCTGGGGAAGACGAG
GATGAAGCTGACGCCGAGGTGGTCACGGTGGCGGCCACCGATTCCTGGTGGGTTAGCGAGTTGGAAAGGA
TAAAGTCTAGGTCCAGGAGGTCGTTGAACTCCTCGGTCTCCCTCCGGGCTAGGAGGGCCGGGTTGTTACT
GCTGCAAGCTGCACCAGCTCCGCCACTCTCCAGGTCTGTGGCCACCGTCGCCGCCAGGTCGTAGGGGCGG
CCGGGAAGTGGGGGAAGTCGCTTCATGTGAGAGAGTTCCTCACGCCAACGGTTAGTCGGGGCACCTGCTG
GACGCAGTGTCTTCTCCCTTCCCGCCGGGCCGGACGCGAACGTGGAGAAGGACGGGAGCAGAGCGTCGCT
GACAGCCATGGTGAAGGGGGCGGCCGCGGAGCCTGCTTTTTTGTACAAACTTGTGATTTCCCGTACCACC
ACACTGGGATCCTTAATTAACTAGCTAGATCCGGCAGTCTAGAGGATGGTCCACCCCCGGGGTCGGCAGC
CTTCACGTGGGCGGCGTGTATCCAAGCTGCGATGCCGTCTACTTTGAGGGCGGTGGGGGTGGTCAGCAGG
ACTGTGTAAGGTCCTTTCCAGCGAGGTTCTAGGTTCTTAGTCTGGTGTCGGCGGACCCACACTGTGTCGC
CGACTCGGTAAGGGTGAGGTACCACCGGTCGGTCCAGTTGTTCTTGGTAGGCTGCCGCCAGAGGTCTCCA
GACTTCGTGCTGGACTAAGTAGAGAGCCTGTAAGTGAGCTTGGAGAGAGGGGCTGTTAGTAACTCTTGTC
ATGTCAGGGTCAGGGAAGTTTACAAGGGGCGGGGGTGCCCCATATAAGATCTCATATGGCCATATGGGGG
CGCCTAGAGAAGGAGTGAGGGCTGGATAAAGGGAGGATCGAGGCGGGGTCGAACGAGGAGGTTCAAGGGG
GAGAGACGGGGCGGATGGAGGAAGAGGAGGCGGAGGCTTAGGGTGTACAAAGGGCTTGACCCAGGGAGGG
GGGTCAAAAGCCAAGGCTTCCCAGGTCACGATGTAGGGGACCTGGTCTGGGTGTCCATGCGGGCCAGGTG
AAAAGACCTTGATCTTAACCTGGGTGATGAGGTCTCGGTTAAAGGTGCCGTCTCGCGGCCATCCGACGTT
AAAGGTTGGCCATTCTGCAGAGCAGAAGGTAACCCAACGTCTCTTCTTGACATCTACCGACTGGTTGTGA
GCGATCCGCTCGACATCTTTCCAGTGACCTAAGGTCAAACTTAAGGGAGTGGTAACAGTCTGGCCCTAAT
TTTCAGACAAATACAGAAACACAGTCAGACAGAGACAACACAGAACGATGCTGCAGCAGACAAGACGCGC
GGCGCGGCTTCGGTCCCAAACCGAAAGCAAAAATTCAGACGGAGGCGGGAACTGTTTTAGGTTCTCGTCT
CCTACCAGAACCACATATCCCTCCTATTAGGGGGGTGCACCAAAGAGTCCAAAACGATCGGGATTTTTGG
ACTCAGGTCGGGCCACAAAAACGGCCCCCGAAGTCCCTGGGACGTCTCCCAGGGTTGCGGCCGGGTGTTC
CGAACTCGTCAGTTCCACCACGGGTCCGCCAGATACAGAGCTAGTTAGCTAACTAGTACCGACGCAGGCG
CATAAAATCAGTCATAGACACTAGACAATCGGACAGACACAGATAAGTTGCTGGCCAGCTTACCTCCCGG
TGGTGGGTCGGTGGTCCCTGGGCAGGGGTCTCCCGATCCCGGACGAGCCCCCAAATGAAAGACCCCCGCT
GACGGGTAGTCAATCACTCAGAGGAGACCCTCCCAAGGAACAGCGAGACCACAAGTCGGATGCAACTGCA
AGAGGGTTTATTGGATACACGGGTACCCGGGCGACTCAGTCAATCGGAGGACTGGCGCCCCGAGTGAGGG
GTTGTGGGCTCTTTTATTGAGCTCGGGGAGCAGAAGCGCGCGAACAGAAGCGAGAAGCGAACTGATTGGT
TAGTTCAAATAAGGCACAGGGTCATTTCAGGTCCTTGGGGCACCCTGGAAACATCTGATGGTTCTCTAGA
AACTGCTGAGGGCTGGACCGCATCTGGGGACCATCTGTTCTTGGCCCTGAGCCGGGGCAGGAACTGCTTA
CCACAGATATCCTGTTTGGCCCATATTCAGCTGTTCCATCTGTTCCTGACCTTGATCTGAACTTTTCTAT
TCTCAGTTATGTATTTTTCCATGCCTTGCAAAATGGCGTTACTTAAGCTAGCTTGCCAAACCTACAGGTG
GGGTCTTTCATTATGCAGGTGGCACTTTTCGGGGAAATGTGCGCGGAACCCCTATTTGTTTATTTTTCTA
AATACATTCAAATATGTATCCGCTCATGAGACAATAACCCTGATAAATGCTTCAATAATATTGAAAAAGG
AAGAGTATGAGTATTCAACATTTCCGTGTCGCCCTTATTCCCTTTTTTGCGGCATTTTGCCTTCCTGTTT
TTGCTCACCCAGAAACGCTGGTGAAAGTAAAAGATGCTGAAGATCAGTTGGGTGCACGAGTGGGTTACAT
CGAACTGGATCTCAACAGCGGTAAGATCCTTGAGAGTTTTCGCCCCGAAGAACGTTTTCCAATGATGAGC
ACTTTTAAAGTTCTGCTATGTGGCGCGGTATTATCCCGTATTGACGCCGGGCAAGAGCAACTCGGTCGCC
GCATACACTATTCTCAGAATGACTTGGTTGAGTACTCACCAGTCACAGAAAAGCATCTTACGGATGGCAT
GACAGTAAGAGAATTATGCAGTGCTGCCATAACCATGAGTGATAACACTGCGGCCAACTTACTTCTGACA
ACGATCGGAGGACCGAAGGAGCTAACCGCTTTTTTGCACAACATGGGGGATCATGTAACTCGCCTTGATC
GTTGGGAACCGGAGCTGAATGAAGCCATACCAAACGACGAGCGTGACACCACGATGCCTGTAGCAATGGC
AACAACGTTGCGCAAACTATTAACTGGCGAACTACTTACTCTAGCTTCCCGGCAACAATTAATAGACTGG
ATGGAGGCGGATAAAGTTGCAGGACCACTTCTGCGCTCGGCCCTTCCGGCTGGCTGGTTTATTGCTGATA
AATCTGGAGCCGGTGAGCGTGGGTCTCGCGGTATCATTGCAGCACTGGGGCCAGATGGTAAGCCCTCCCG
TATCGTAGTTATCTACACGACGGGGAGTCAGGCAACTATGGATGAACGAAATAGACAGATCGCTGAGATA
GGTGCCTCACTGATTAAGCATTGGTAACTGTCAGACCAAGTTTACTCATATATACTTTAGATTGATTTGC
GGCCGGCCGCAAAAGGATCTAGGTGAAGATCCTTTTTGATAATCTCATGACCAAAATCCCTTAACGTGAG
TTTTCGTTCCACTGAGCGTCAGACCCCGTAGAAAAGATCAAAGGATCTTCTTGAGATCCTTTTTTTCTGC
GCGTAATCTGCTGCTTGCAAACAAAAAAACCACCGCTACCAGCGGTGGTTTGTTTGCCGGATCAAGAGCT
ACCAACTCTTTTTCCGAAGGTAACTGGCTTCAGCAGAGCGCAGATACCAAATACTGTTCTTCTAGTGTAG
CCGTAGTTAGGCCACCACTTCAAGAACTCTGTAGCACCGCCTACATACCTCGCTCTGCTAATCCTGTTAC
CAGTGGCTGCTGCCAGTGGCGATAAGTCGTGTCTTACCGGGTTGGACTCAAGACGATAGTTACCGGATAA
GGCGCAGCGGTCGGGCTGAACGGGGGGTTCGTGCACACAGCCCAGCTTGGAGCGAACGACCTACACCGAA
CTGAGATACCTACAGCGTGAGCTATGAGAAAGCGCCACGCTTCCCGAAGGGAGAAAGGCGGACAGGTATC
CGGTAAGCGGCAGGGTCGGAACAGGAGAGCGCACGAGGGAGCTTCCAGGGGGAAACGCCTGGTATCTTTA
TAGTCCTGTCGGGTTTCGCCACCTCTGACTTGAGCGTCGATTTTTGTGATGCTCGTCAGGGGGGCGGAGC
CTATGGAAAAACGCCAGCAACGCGGCCTTTTTACGGTTCCTGGCCTTTTGCTGGCCTTTTGCTCACATGT
TCTTTCCTGCGTTATCCCCTGATTCTGTGGATAACCGTATTACCGCCTTTGAGTGAGCTGATACCGCTCG
CCGCAGCCGAACGACCGAGCGCAGCGAGTCAGTGAGCGAGGAAGCGGAAG
Features (pLannotate 1.2.2; 14 found; start..end, strand, type, name):
      2..54      +  CDS            lacI (fragment): lac repressor; lacI; The lac repressor binds to the lac operator to inhibit transcription in E. coli. This inhibition can be relieved by adding lactose or isopropyl-β-D-thiogalactopyranoside (IPTG).
    120..711     -  LTR            LTR: long terminal repeat from Moloney murine leukemia virus
    906..930     +  protein_bind   attB2: mutant version of attB; recombination site for the Gateway® BP reaction BP Clonase™
    968..2389    -  CDS            Klf4: KLF4_MOUSE - Also known as Ezf, Gklf, Zie. Experimental evidence at protein level: Swiss-Prot protein existence level 1. Transcription factor; can act both as activator and as repressor. Binds the 5'-CACCC-3' core sequence. Binds to the promoter region of its own gene and can activate its own transcription. Regulates the expression of key transcription factors during embryonic development. Plays an important role in maintaining embryonic stem cells, and in preventing their differentiation. Required for establishing the barrier function of the skin and for postnatal maturation and maintenance o
   2410..2434    -  protein_bind   attB1: mutant version of attB; recombination site for the Gateway® BP reaction BP Clonase™
   2485..2859    -  misc_feature   pol region: Moloney murine leukemia virus (MMLV) pol region containing the splice acceptor site
   2485..2859    -  CDS            gag-pol: POL_MLVMS - Experimental evidence at protein level: Swiss-Prot protein existence level 1. [Integrase]: Catalyzes viral DNA integration into the host chromosome, by performing a series of DNA cutting and joining reactions. This enzyme activity takes place after virion entry into a cell and reverse transcription of the RNA genome in dsDNA. The first step in the integration process is 3' processing. This step requires a complex comprising the viral genome, matrix protein and integrase. This complex is called the pre-integration complex (PIC). The integrase protein removes 2 nucleotides from each
   2869..3285    -  CDS            gag (truncated): truncated Moloney murine leukemia virus (MMLV) gag gene lacking the start codon
   3362..3450    -  misc_feature   MESV Ψ (fragment): packaging signal of murine embryonic stem cell virus
   3502..3701    -  misc_feature   MMLV Ψ: packaging signal of Moloney murine leukemia virus (MMLV)
   3765..4281    -  LTR            3' LTR: 3' long terminal repeat from murine embryonic stem cell virus
   4312..4416    +  promoter       AmpR promoter: bla
   4417..5277    +  CDS            AmpR: β-lactamase; bla; confers resistance to ampicillin, carbenicillin, and related antibiotics
   5441..6029    +  rep_origin     ori: high-copy-number ColE1/pMB1/pBR322/pUC origin of replication
