[The description below was written by a language model from this plasmid's Addgene catalogue record and pLannotate feature annotations shown in this document.]
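Description:
pMXs-Klf4 is a Moloney murine leukemia virus-based retroviral expression vector carrying the mouse Kruppel-like factor 4 (Klf4) cDNA in the pMXs backbone. It is maintained in E. coli as a high-copy plasmid through a ColE1/pUC-type origin and selected with ampicillin via the β-lactamase gene and its promoter. The sequenced plasmid is about 6.2 kb, consistent with a backbone of roughly 4.6 kb plus an insert of about 1.4 kb. No mammalian selection marker or reporter is annotated.

The retroviral cassette lies on the reverse strand of the record and is bounded by two long terminal repeats. One is annotated as MMLV-derived, and the other matches a murine embryonic stem cell virus LTR; although labelled a 3' LTR by the annotation tool, it occupies the upstream position relative to the insert. Downstream of this LTR come the Ψ packaging signal, a truncated gag lacking its start codon (an extended packaging region), and a short pol fragment containing the splice acceptor. The Klf4 coding sequence follows. No internal promoter is annotated, so expression presumably comes from the upstream LTR. The insert is flanked by attB1 and attB2 sites, suggesting Gateway recombination, although the record lists the cloning method as unknown. A short lacI fragment is a backbone remnant.

Because functional gag, pol and env are absent, these must be supplied in trans by a packaging cell line to produce replication-defective virus that integrates the cassette into target cells. The depositor notes several nucleotide differences from the reference Klf4 sequence, regarded as SNPs that do not affect function in reprogramming. The construct was deposited with the work describing induction of pluripotent stem cells from mouse fibroblasts by defined factors.
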