Addgene plasmid #13370: pMXs-Klf4
Purpose: Retroviral expression of mouse Klf4
Depositing lab: Shinya Yamanaka. Depositing organization: Kyoto University, Center for iPS Cell Research and Application. Publication: Induction of pluripotent stem cells from mouse embryonic and adult fibroblast cultures by defined factors. Takahashi K, Yamanaka S. Cell. 2006 Aug 25. 126(4):663-76. 10.1016/j.cell.2006.07.024 PubMed 16904174.
Backbone
  Vector backbone: pMXs
  Backbone size w/o insert (bp): 4600
  Vector type: Mammalian Expression, Retroviral
Growth in bacteria
  Bacterial resistance: Ampicillin, 100 μg/mL
  Growth temperature: 37°C
  Growth strain: DH5alpha
  Copy number: High Copy
Gene/Insert
  Gene/Insert name: Kruppel-like factor 4 (gut) (alt name: Klf4)
  Species: M. musculus (mouse)
  Insert size (bp): 1425
  Mutation: None
  Entrez Gene: Klf4 (a.k.a. EZF, Gklf, Zie)
  Cloning method: Unknown
  Sequencing primers: 5′ pMX-S1811 (5'-GACGGCATCGCAGCTTGGATACAC-3'); 3′ LNCX-3 (5'-ACCTACAGGTGGGGTCTTTCATTCCC-3')
Resource information
  A portion of this plasmid was derived from a plasmid made by: pMXs is from Dr. Toshio Kitamura of the University of Tokyo, the Institute of Medical Science. If you use this plasmid in a paper, please cite: Retrovirus-mediated gene transfer and expression cloning: powerful tools in functional genomics. Exp Hematol. 2003 Nov;31(11):1007-14. Kitamura T, Koshino Y, Shibata F, Oki T, Nakajima H, Nosaka T, Kumagai H.
Terms and licenses: Academic/Nonprofit Terms; Industry Terms: Not Available to Industry
Depositor comments: The sequence of primer pMX-S1811 is GAC GGC ATC GCA GCT TGG ATA CAC. Mouse Klf4 includes G372A, A459C, G527C, G633C, G1021C, C1305G and T1368C mutations. All of substitutions can be found in EST database of NCBI. So we believe that these differences are caused by SNPs. As we have shown in the previous our papers, these changes do not affect biological functions of the transcription factors during reprogramming.
How to cite: pMXs-Klf4 was a gift from Shinya Yamanaka (Addgene plasmid # 13370 ; http://n2t.net/addgene:13370 ; RRID:Addgene_13370)
