>Addgene plasmid #13370 | pMXs-Klf4 | addgene partial sequence | sequence record 19749 | 13370 with pBMN5'
CCTCTAGACTGCCGGATCTAGCTAGTTAATTAAGGATCCCAGTGTGGTGGTACGGGAAATCACAAGTTTG
TACAAAAAAGCAGGCTCCGCGGCCGCCCCCTTCACCATGGCTGTCAGCGACGCTCTGCTCCCGTCCTTCT
CCACGTTCGCGTCCGGCCCGGCGGGAAGGGAGAAGACACTGCGTCCAGCAGGTGCCCCGACTAACCGTTG
GCGTGAGGAACTCTCTCACATGAAGCGACTTCCCCCACTTCCCGGCCGCCCCTACGACCTGGCGGCGACG
GTGGCCACAGACCTGGAGAGTGGCGGAGCTGGTGCAGCTTGCAGCAGTAACAACCCGGCCCTCCTAGCCC
GGAGGGAGACCGAGGAGTTCAACGACCTCCTGGACCTAGACTTTATCCTTTCCAACTCGCTAACCCACCA
GGAATCGGTGGCCGCCACCGTGACCACCTCGGCGTCAGCTTCATCCTCGTCTTCCCCAGCGAGCAGCGGC
CCTGCCAGCGCGCCCTCCACCTGCAGCTTCAGCTATCCGATCCGGGCCGGGGGTGACCCGGGCGTGGCTG
CCAGCAACACAGGTGGAGGGCTCCTCTACAGCCGAGAATCTGCGCCACCTCCCACGGCCCCCTTCAACCT
GGCGGACATCAATGACGTGAGCCCCTCGGGCGGCTTCGTGGCTGANCTCCTGCGGCCGGAGTTGGACCCA
GTATACATTCCGCCACAGCAGCCTCAGCCGCCAGG
